Addgene plasmid #51495: pLSLZ
Purpose: pLSL with Zif268:FokI coding sequence followed by approximately 3kb 'filler' sequence, Rep is not included on this plasmid
Depositing lab: Daniel Voytas. Depositing organization: University of Minnesota. Publication: DNA Replicons for Plant Genome Engineering. Baltes NJ, Gil-Humanes J, Cermak T, Atkins PA, Voytas DF. Plant Cell. 2014 Jan;26(1):151-63. doi: 10.1105/tpc.113.119792 PubMed 24443519.
Backbone
  Vector backbone: pCAMBIA1300
  Backbone size w/o insert (bp): 12921
  Total vector size (bp): 15619
  Modifications to backbone: cis-acting replicational elements from the bean yellow dwarf virus were added in an LIR-SIR-LIR orientation.
  Vector type: plant T-DNA plasmid
  Selectable markers: Hygromycin
Growth in bacteria
  Bacterial resistance: Kanamycin, 50 μg/mL
  Growth temperature: 37°C
  Growth strain: DH5alpha
  Copy number: High Copy
Gene/Insert 1
  Gene/Insert name: Zif268:FokI
  Species: fusion between human and bacterial genes
  Insert size (bp): 897
  Promoter: virion-sense LIR and 2x35S
  Tag / fusion protein: SV40 NLS (N terminal on insert)
  Cloning method: Gateway Cloning
  Sequencing primers: 5′ atggcttcctcccctccaaag; 3′ agctgtcgaggggggatcaa
Gene/Insert 2
  Gene/Insert name: 3kb filler sequence (alt name: ALS repair template)
  Species: N. tabacum
  Insert size (bp): 3000
  Cloning method: Gateway Cloning
  Sequencing primers: 5′ tgcgagatcgggccggcctg; 3′ gatattttgaattaaagata
Resource information
  A portion of this plasmid was derived from a plasmid made by: The Zif268:FokI sequence was amplified by PCR using pDW1345. The 3 kb filler sequence was amplified using pZHY455.
Terms and licenses: Academic/Nonprofit Terms; Industry Terms: Not Available to Industry
How to cite: pLSLZ was a gift from Daniel Voytas (Addgene plasmid # 51495 ; http://n2t.net/addgene:51495 ; RRID:Addgene_51495)
