[The description below was written by a language model from this plasmid's Addgene catalogue record and pLannotate feature annotations shown in this document.]
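Description:
pLSLZ is a plant T-DNA binary plasmid built on pCAMBIA1300 that carries a bean yellow dwarf virus (BeYDV) geminiviral replicon for delivery by Agrobacterium. The backbone provides a high-copy ColE1/pMB1-type origin and a bacterial kanamycin resistance gene for E. coli. The pVS1 oriV, RepA and StaA functions give replication and stable maintenance in Agrobacterium. Between the left and right border repeats, an enhanced CaMV 35S promoter drives a hygromycin phosphotransferase gene with a CaMV poly(A) signal, which allows selection of transformed plant cells.

The cis-acting BeYDV replication elements are arranged in an LIR-SIR-LIR orientation. The annotated viral movement protein and Rep/RepA fragments probably mark the edges of these intergenic regions. When Rep is present, the sequence between the two LIRs can be released and amplified as a circular replicon by rolling-circle replication. The record states that Rep is not included on this plasmid, so it must be supplied from another source.

Two Gateway-cloned segments, flanked by attB1, attB5 and attB2 sites, sit inside the replicon. The first encodes the zinc-finger nuclease Zif268:FokI with an N-terminal SV40 NLS, followed by a NOS terminator. Its listed promoters are the virion-sense LIR and a 2x35S promoter, and the enhanced 35S promoter is annotated downstream of the cargo, next to the second LIR, which suggests it drives the nuclease only after circularisation. The second segment is a roughly 3 kb "filler" also named an ALS repair template from Nicotiana tabacum, which annotates as an acetolactate synthase-like fragment, a partial NeoR/KanR sequence and a second NOS terminator. The construct comes from work on DNA replicons for plant genome engineering, where it delivers a nuclease from a replicon. The deposited sequence is 15,655 nt, slightly longer than the catalogue size.
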