Features (pLannotate 1.2.2; 37 found; start..end, strand, type, name):
    316..375     +  CDS            MP_BEYDV (fragment): Protein inferred from homology: Swiss-Prot protein existence level 3. Involved in the viral transport within, and between cells. From Bean yellow dwarf virus (BeYDV).
    473..509     +  ncRNA          PK1-TEV CVMV: Accession: RF01102 - 5'-leader pseudoknot of TEV/CVMV
    529..553     +  protein_bind   attB1: mutant version of attB; recombination site for the Gateway® BP reaction BP Clonase™
    641..730     +  CDS            EGR1 (fragment): EGR1_SERCA - Also known as ZENK From Serinus canaria (Island canary) (Fringilla canaria).
    872..1462    +  CDS            fokIR (fragment): T2F1_PLAOK - Also known as rfoKI. Experimental evidence at protein level: Swiss-Prot protein existence level 1. Recognizes the double-stranded sequence 5'-GGATG-3'/3'-CATCC- 5' and cleaves respectively 14 bases after G-1 and 13 bases before C-1. From Planomicrobium okeanokoites (Planococcus okeanokoites) (Flavobacterium okeanokoites).
   1476..1728    +  terminator     NOS terminator: nopaline synthase terminator and poly(A) signal
   1773..1793    +  protein_bind   attB5: mutant version of attB; core recombination site for the Gateway® BP reaction BP Clonase™
   1813..2808    +  CDS            ilvB (fragment): ILVB_CORGL - Protein inferred from homology: Swiss-Prot protein existence level 3. From Corynebacterium glutamicum (strain ATCC 13032 / DSM 20300 / BCRC 11384 / JCM 1318 / LMG 3730 / NCIMB 10025).
   2823..3615    +  CDS            NeoR/KanR (fragment): aminoglycoside phosphotransferase from Tn5; aph(3')-II (or nptII); confers resistance to neomycin, kanamycin, and G418 (Geneticin®)
   3642..3894    +  terminator     NOS terminator: nopaline synthase terminator and poly(A) signal
   4910..4930    -  protein_bind   attB2: mutant version of attB; core recombination site for the Gateway® BP reaction BP Clonase™
   5142..5264    -  CDS            REP_WDVS (fragment): Experimental evidence at protein level: Swiss-Prot protein existence level 1. Essential for the replication of viral ssDNA. The closed circular ssDNA genome is first converted to a superhelical dsDNA. Rep binds a specific region at the genome origin of replication. It introduces an endonucleolytic nick within the conserved sequence 5'- TAATATTAC-3' in the intergenic region of the genome present in all geminiviruses, thereby initiating the rolling circle replication (RCR). Following cleavage, binds covalently to the 5'-phosphate of DNA as a tyrosyl ester. The cleavage gives rise to a free 3'-OH
   5370..6041    +  promoter       CaMV 35S promoter (enhanced): cauliflower mosaic virus 35S promoter with a duplicated enhancer region
   6043..6061    -  misc_feature   MCS (fragment): pUC18/19 multiple cloning site
   6060..6099    +  promoter       minimal CaMV 35S promoter (fragment): minimal 35S promoter from cauliflower mosaic virus
   6130..6345    -  CDS            REPA_BEYDV (fragment): Experimental evidence at protein level: Swiss-Prot protein existence level 1. Implicated in enhancement of V-sense gene expression. Acts a an inhibitor of C-sense gene transcription. From Bean yellow dwarf virus (BeYDV).
   6640..6699    +  CDS            MP_BEYDV (fragment): Protein inferred from homology: Swiss-Prot protein existence level 3. Involved in the viral transport within, and between cells. From Bean yellow dwarf virus (BeYDV).
   6698..6743    -  misc_feature   MCS (fragment): pUC18/19 multiple cloning site
   6774..6796    -  protein_bind   lac operator (fragment): The lac repressor binds to the lac operator to inhibit transcription in E. coli. This inhibition can be relieved by adding lactose or isopropyl-β-D-thiogalactopyranoside (IPTG). lac repressor encoded by lacI
   6800..6830    -  promoter       lac promoter: promoter for the E. coli lac operon
   6845..6866    -  protein_bind   CAP binding site: CAP binding activates transcription in the presence of cAMP. E. coli catabolite activator protein
   6879..6967    -  CDS            lacI (fragment): lac repressor; lacI; The lac repressor binds to the lac operator to inhibit transcription in E. coli. This inhibition can be relieved by adding lactose or isopropyl-β-D-thiogalactopyranoside (IPTG).
   7057..7734    +  promoter       CaMV 35S promoter (enhanced): cauliflower mosaic virus 35S promoter with a duplicated enhancer region
   7802..8827    +  CDS            HygR: hygromycin B phosphotransferase confers resistance to hygromycin
   8868..9042    +  polyA_signal   CaMV poly(A) signal: cauliflower mosaic virus polyadenylation signal
   9120..9144    -  misc_feature   LB T-DNA repeat: left border repeat from nopaline C58 T-DNA
   9569..10363   +  CDS            KanR: aminoglycoside phosphotransferase; aphA-3; confers resistance to kanamycin
  10450..11038   +  rep_origin     ori: high-copy-number ColE1/pMB1/pBR322/pUC origin of replication
  11224..11364   -  misc_feature   bom: basis of mobility region from pBR322
  11466..11505   -  CDS            rop (fragment): Rop protein, which maintains plasmids at low copy number; rop
  11708..11902   -  rep_origin     pVS1 oriV: origin of replication for the Pseudomonas plasmid pVS1 (Heeb et al., 2000)
  11968..13036   -  CDS            pVS1 RepA (fragment): replication protein from the Pseudomonas plasmid pVS1 (Heeb et al., 2000)
  13469..14098   -  CDS            pVS1 StaA: stability protein from the Pseudomonas plasmid pVS1 (Heeb et al., 2000)
  14658..15059   -  CDS            Y4CG_SINFN (fragment): Protein inferred from homology: Swiss-Prot protein existence level 3. From Sinorhizobium fredii (strain NBRC 101917 / NGR234).
  15398..15422   -  misc_feature   RB T-DNA repeat: right border repeat from nopaline C58 T-DNA
  15488..15642   -  CDS            lacZα (fragment): LacZα fragment of β-galactosidase; lacZ fragment
  15645..9       -  misc_feature   MCS (fragment) (across the origin): pUC18/19 multiple cloning site
>Addgene plasmid #51495 | pLSLZ | depositor full sequence | sequence record 78592 | pLSLZ sequence 15655 bps
CCTGCAGGTAGCAGAAGGCATGTTGTTGTGACTCCGAGGGGTTGCCTCAAACTCTATCTTATAACCGGCG
TGGAGGCATGGAGGCAGGGGTATTTTGGTCATTTTAATAGATAGTGGAAAATGACGTGGAATTTACTTAA
AGACGAAGTCTTTGCGACAAGGGGGGGCCCACGCCGAATTTAATATTACCGGCGTGGCCCCCCCTTATCG
CGAGTGCTTTAGCACGAGCGGTCCAGATTTAAAGTAGAAAATTTCCCGCCCACTAGGGTTAAAGGTGTTC
ACACTATAAAAGCATATACGATGTGATGGTATTTGATGGAGCGTATATTGTATCAGGTATTTCCGTTGGA
TACGAATTATTCGTACGACCCTCCCTAAGATTCTTGATTGTTTATAAAACCAAATCTCATTGTCTTTGTT
GTGTATTGTTTGCAGGACGTCGAGAGTTCTCAACACAACATATACAAAACAAACGAATCTCAAGCAATCA
AGCATTCTACTTCTATTGCAGCAATTTAAATCATTTCTACAAGTTTGTACAAAAAAGCAGGCTCCGAATT
CGCCCTTCACCATGGCTTCCTCCCCTCCAAAGAAAAAGAGAAAGGTTCTTGAATTGCCTTACGCTTGTCC
AGTTGAGTCTTGTGATAGACGTTTTAGTAGGTCAGACGAACTCACTAGGCATATTAGAATCCACACAGGA
CAGAAGCCTTTCCAGTGTAGAATCTGTATGAGGAACTTTAGTCGTAGCGATCATTTGACTACACATATCA
GAACCCATACTGGTGAGAAACCATTCGCATGTGACATCTGTGGTCGTAAGTTCGCAAGAAGTGATGAAAG
GAAGCGTCATACAAAGATCCATCTTCGTCAGAAGGAACTAGTGAAATCTGAATTGGAAGAGAAGAAATCT
GAACTTAGACATAAATTGAAATATGTGCCACATGAATATATTGAATTGATTGAAATCGCAAGAAATTCAA
CTCAGGATAGAATCCTTGAAATGAAGGTGATGGAGTTCTTTATGAAGGTTTATGGTTATCGTGGTAAACA
TTTGGGTGGATCAAGGAAACCAGACGGAGCAATTTATACTGTCGGATCTCCTATTGATTACGGTGTGATC
GTTGATACTAAGGCATATTCAGGAGGTTATAATCTTCCAATTGGTCAAGCAGATGAAATGCAAAGATATG
TCGAAGAGAATCAAACAAGAAACAAGCATATCAACCCTAATGAATGGTGGAAAGTCTATCCATCTTCAGT
AACAGAATTTAAGTTCTTGTTTGTGAGTGGTCATTTCAAAGGAAACTACAAAGCTCAGCTTACAAGATTG
AATCATATCACTAATTGTAATGGAGCTGTTCTTAGTGTAGAAGAGCTTTTGATTGGTGGAGAAATGATTA
AAGCTGGTACATTGACACTTGAGGAAGTGAGAAGGAAATTTAATAACGGTGAGATAAACTTTTAATAGGA
CGTCCGATCGTTCAAACATTTGGCAATAAAGTTTCTTAAGATTGAATCCTGTTGCCGGTCTTGCGATGAT
TATCATATAATTTCTGTTGAATTACGTTAAGCATGTAATAATTAACATGTAATGCATGACGTTATTTATG
AGATGGGTTTTTATGATTAGAGTCCCGCAATTATACATTTAATACGCGATAGAAAACAAAATATAGCGCG
CAAACTAGGATAAATTATCGCGCGCGGTGTCATCTATGTTACTAGATCGGGAATTGATCCCCCCTCGACA
GCTTCCGGAAAGGGCGAATTCGCAACTTTGTATACAAAAGTTGCCGAGCTCGCGGCCGCAGTGCGAGATC
GGGCCGGCCTGGCCCTGTTTTGATTGATGTACCTAAGGATATTCAGCAACAATTGGTGATACCTGACTGG
GATCAGCCAATGAGGTTGCCTGGTTACATGTCTAGGTTACCTAAATTGCCCAATGAGATGCTTTTAGAAC
AAATTGTTAGGCTTATTTCTGAGTCAAAGAAGCCTGTTTTGTATGTGGGGGGTGGGTGTTCGCAATCGAG
TGAGGAGTTGAGACGATTCGTGGAGCTCACCGGTATCCCCGTGGCAAGTACTTTGATGGGTCTTGGAGCT
TTTCCAACTGGGGATGAGCTTTCCCTTTCAATGTTGGGTATGCATGGTACTGTTTATGCTAATTATGCTG
TGGACAGTAGTGATTTATTGCTCGCATTTGGGGTGAGGTTTGATGATAGAGTTACTGGAAAGTTAGAAGC
TTTTGCTAGCCGAGCGAAAATTGTTCACATTGATATTGATTCAGCTGAGATTGGAAAGAACAAGCAGCCT
CATGTTTCCATTTGTGCGGATATCAAGTTGGCGTTACAGGGTTTGAATTCGATATTGGAGAGTAAGGAAG
GTAAACTGAAGTTGGATTTTTCTGCTTGGAGGCAGGAGTTGACGGTGCAGAAAGTGAAGTACCCGTTGAA
TTTTAAAACTTTTGGTGATGCTATTCCTCCGCAATATGCTATCCAGGTTCTAGATGAGTTAACTAATGGG
AGTGCTATTATAAGTACCGGTGTTGGGCAGCACCAGATGTGGGCTGCTCAATATTATAAGTACAGAAAGC
CACGCCAATGGTTGACATCTGGTGGATTAGGAGCGATGGGATTTGGTTTGCCCGCTGCTATTGGTGCGGC
TGTTGGAAGACCTGATGAAGTTGTGGTTGACATTGATGGTGATGGCAGTTTCATCATGAATGTGCAGGAG
CTAGCAACTATTAAGGTGGAGAATCTCCCAGTTAAGATTATGTTACTGAATAATCAACACTTGGGAATGG
TTGTACAAATGGCTTCCTCCTGGATTGAACAAGATGGATTGCACGCAGGTTCTCCGGCCGCTTGGGTGGA
GAGGCTATTCGGCTATGACTGGGCACAACAGACAATCGGCTGCTCTGATGCCGCCGTGTTCCGGCTGTCA
GCGCAGGGTAGACCGGTTCTTTTTGTCAAGACCGACCTGTCCGGTGCCCTGAATGAACTGCAAGACGAGG
CAGCGCGGCTATCGTGGCTGGCCACGACGGGCGTACCTTGCGCTGCTGTGCTCGACGTTGTCACTGAAGC
GGGAAGGGACTGGCTGCTATTGGGCGAAGTGCCGGGGCAGGATCTCCTGTCATCTCACCTTGCTCCTGCC
GAGAAAGTATCCATCATGGCTGATGCAATGCGGCGGCTGCATACGCTTGATCCGGCTACCTGCCCATTCG
ACCACCAAGCGAAACATCGCATCGAGCGAGCACGTACTCGGATGGAAGCCGGTCTTGTCGATCAGGATGA
TCTGGACGAAGAGCATCAGGGGCTCGCGCCAGCCGAACTGTTCGCCAGGCTCAAGGCGAGAATGCCCGAC
GGCGAGGATCTCGTCGTGACCCATGGCGATGCCTGCTTGCCGAATATCATGGTGGAAAATGGCCGCTTTT
CTGGATTCATCGACTGTGGCCGGCTGGGTGTGGCGGACCGCTATCAGGACATAGCGTTGGCTACCCGTGA
TATTGCTGAAGAGCTTGGCGGCGAATGGGCTGACCGCTTCCTCGTGCTTTACGGTATCGCCGCTCCCGAT
TCGCAGCGCATCGCCTTCTATCGCCTTCTTGACGAGTTCTTCTGATAACCGCGGAGAGCTCGAATTTCCC
CGATCGTTCAAACATTTGGCAATAAAGTTTCTTAAGATTGAATCCTGTTGCCGGTCTTGCGATGATTATC
ATATAATTTCTGTTGAATTACGTTAAGCATGTAATAATTAACATGTAATGCATGACGTTATTTATGAGAT
GGGTTTTTATGATTAGAGTCCCGCAATTATACATTTAATACGCGATAGAAAACAAAATATAGCGCGCAAA
CTAGGATAAATTATCGCGCGCGGTGTCATCTATGTTACTAGATCGTGGGCCTCGAGGATCGATTCTATAA
GGCTAACAGAGCACACACATACCTGGGGAATCCTTCTAATGAGGCGGAGATCTTTCCTAATATGTTGAAA
TTTGCAGAGGCTTGTGGCGTACCTGCTGCGAGAGTGACACACAGGGATGATCTTAGAGCGGCTATTCAAA
AGATGTTAGACACTCCTGGGCCATACTTGTTGGATGTGATTGTACCTCATCAGGAACATGTTCTACCTAT
GATTCCTACCGGAGGGGCTTTCAAAGACGTCATCACAGAGGGTGACGGGAGAAGTTCCTATTGACTTTGA
GGTGCTACAGAGCTAGTTCTAGGCCTTGTATTATCTAAAATAAACTTCTATTAAACCAAAAATGTTATGT
CTATTAGTTTGTTATTAGTTTTTCCGTGGCTTTGCTCATTGTCAGTGTTGTACTATTAAGTAGTTGATAT
TTATGTTTGCTTTAAGTTTTGCATCATCTCGCTTTGGTTTTGAATGTGAAGGATTTCAGCAATGTTTCAT
TCTCTATTCGCAACATCCAGTCGGTATCCGGAGCTCTATGTAGTATGTCTGGAGATTAATTTCTAGTGGA
GTAGTTTAGTGCGATAAAGTTAGCTTGTTCCACATTTTTATTTCGTAACCTGGGTCAGATTGGAACTTCC
TCTTTAGGTTGGATGCAATCCCTATTTGGGCTTTCTCTTAATTTCATTATTGAAATTGTTGGCTTTTAAT
CTGAGCAAGTTGATTTGCAGCTTTCTCTCTTGAGTCCTAGCGAGCAATACGTTATCTCTGTCTCCTATTT
CTTAGTGGATAATCTTATGATGGAAATCTGTGGAGATAGGAAACTGTTGACTGCTCATTCTCTCTTTGTG
AGGCGTCTGACAGTTACGCTTTCAATCTATAGCAGTTCGATCAGACTTTCTTTGCTTATAACAATACTAG
ATACAGTTGGACCGTGTAGCACGGGCCCAACAATTTGTGTAACGTTATCTTTAATTCAAAATATCGCAGG
TCGACGACCCAGCTTTCTTGTACAAAGTGGGAGTGTACTTCAAGTCAGTGGGAAATCAATAAAATGATTA
TTTTATGAATATATTTCATTGTGCAAGTAGATAGAAATTACATATGTTACATAACACACGAAATAAACAA
AAAAAGACAATCCAAAAACAAACACCCCAAAAAAAATAATCACTTTAGATAAACTCGTATGAGGAGAGGC
ACGTTCAGTGACTCGACGATTCCCGAGCAAAAAAAGTCTCCCCGTCACACATGTAGTGGGTGACGCAATT
ATCTTTAAAGTAATCCTTCTGTTGACTTGTCATTGATAACATCCAGTCTTCGTCAGGATTGCAAAGAATT
ATAGAAGGGATCCCACTCGAGCCAAGCTTGGCGTGTCTGCAGGTCAACATGGTGGAGCACGACACACTTG
TCTACTCCAAAAATATCAAAGATACAGTCTCAGAAGACCAAAGGGCAATTGAGACTTTTCAACAAAGGGT
AATATCCGGAAACCTCCTCGGATTCCATTGCCCAGCTATCTGTCACTTTATTGTGAAGATAGTGGAAAAG
GAAGGTGGCTCCTACAAATGCCATCATTGCGATAAAGGAAAGGCCATCGTTGAAGATGCCTCTGCCGACA
GTGGTCCCAAAGATGGACCCCCACCCACGAGGAGCATCGTGGAAAAAGAAGACGTTCCAACCACGTCTTC
AAAGCAAGTGGATTGATGTGATAACATGGTGGAGCACGACACACTTGTCTACTCCAAAAATATCAAAGAT
ACAGTCTCAGAAGACCAAAGGGCAATTGAGACTTTTCAACAAAGGGTAATATCCGGAAACCTCCTCGGAT
TCCATTGCCCAGCTATCTGTCACTTTATTGTGAAGATAGTGGAAAAGGAAGGTGGCTCCTACAAATGCCA
TCATTGCGATAAAGGAAAGGCCATCGTTGAAGATGCCTCTGCCGACAGTGGTCCCAAAGATGGACCCCCA
CCCACGAGGAGCATCGTGGAAAAAGAAGACGTTCCAACCACGTCTTCAAAGCAAGTGGATTGATGTGATA
TCTCCACTGACGTAAGGGATGACGCACAATCCCACTATCCTTCGCAAGACCCTTCCTCTATATAAGGAAG
TTCATTTCATTTGGAGAGGACCTCGACTCTAGAGGATCCCCCTTCCTCTATATAAGGAAGTTCATTTCAT
TTGGAGAGGTAAGTTTCACTTCACACATTATTACTGTCTTCTAATACAAGGTTTTTTATCAAGCTGGAGA
AGAGCATGATAGTGGGTAGTGCCATCTTGATGAAGCTCAGAAGCAACACCAAGGAAGAAAATAAGAAAAG
GTGTGAGTTTCTCCCAGAGAAACTGGAATAAATCATCTCTTTGAGATGAGCACTTGGGATAGGTAAGGAA
AACATATTTAGATTGGAGTCTGAAGTTCTTACTAGCAGAAGGCATGTTGTTGTGACTCCGAGGGGTTGCC
TCAAACTCTATCTTATAACCGGCGTGGAGGCATGGAGGCAGGGGTATTTTGGTCATTTTAATAGATAGTG
GAAAATGACGTGGAATTTACTTAAAGACGAAGTCTTTGCGACAAGGGGGGGCCCACGCCGAATTTAATAT
TACCGGCGTGGCCCCCCCTTATCGCGAGTGCTTTAGCACGAGCGGTCCAGATTTAAAGTAGAAAATTTCC
CGCCCACTAGGGTTAAAGGTGTTCACACTATAAAAGCATATACGATGTGATGGTATTTGATGGAGCGTAT
ATTGTATCAGGTATTTCCGTTGGATACGAATTATTCGTACGACCCTCCCTGCAGGTCGACTCTAGAGGAT
CCCCGGGTACCGAGCTCGAATTCGTAATCATGTCATAGCTGTTTCCTGTGTGAAATTGTTATCCGCTCAC
AATTCCACACAACATACGAGCCGGAAGCATAAAGTGTAAAGCCTGGGGTGCCTAATGAGTGAGCTAACTC
ACATTAATTGCGTTGCGCTCACTGCCCGCTTTCCAGTCGGGAAACCTGTCGTGCCAGCTGCATTAATGAA
TCGGCCAACGCGCGGGGAGAGGCGGTTTGCGTATTGGCTAGAGCAGCTTGCCAACATGGTGGAGCACGAC
ACTCTCGTCTACTCCAAGAATATCAAAGATACAGTCTCAGAAGACCAAAGGGCTATTGAGACTTTTCAAC
AAAGGGTAATATCGGGAAACCTCCTCGGATTCCATTGCCCAGCTATCTGTCACTTCATCAAAAGGACAGT
AGAAAAGGAAGGTGGCACCTACAAATGCCATCATTGCGATAAAGGAAAGGCTATCGTTCAAGATGCCTCT
GCCGACAGTGGTCCCAAAGATGGACCCCCACCCACGAGGAGCATCGTGGAAAAAGAAGACGTTCCAACCA
CGTCTTCAAAGCAAGTGGATTGATGTGATAACATGGTGGAGCACGACACTCTCGTCTACTCCAAGAATAT
CAAAGATACAGTCTCAGAAGACCAAAGGGCTATTGAGACTTTTCAACAAAGGGTAATATCGGGAAACCTC
CTCGGATTCCATTGCCCAGCTATCTGTCACTTCATCAAAAGGACAGTAGAAAAGGAAGGTGGCACCTACA
AATGCCATCATTGCGATAAAGGAAAGGCTATCGTTCAAGATGCCTCTGCCGACAGTGGTCCCAAAGATGG
ACCCCCACCCACGAGGAGCATCGTGGAAAAAGAAGACGTTCCAACCACGTCTTCAAAGCAAGTGGATTGA
TGTGATATCTCCACTGACGTAAGGGATGACGCACAATCCCACTATCCTTCGCAAGACCTTCCTCTATATA
AGGAAGTTCATTTCATTTGGAGAGGACACGCTGAAATCACCAGTCTCTCTCTACAAATCTATCTCTCTCG
AGCTTTCGCAGATCCGGGGGGGCAATGAGATATGAAAAAGCCTGAACTCACCGCGACGTCTGTCGAGAAG
TTTCTGATCGAAAAGTTCGACAGCGTCTCCGACCTGATGCAGCTCTCGGAGGGCGAAGAATCTCGTGCTT
TCAGCTTCGATGTAGGAGGGCGTGGATATGTCCTGCGGGTAAATAGCTGCGCCGATGGTTTCTACAAAGA
TCGTTATGTTTATCGGCACTTTGCATCGGCCGCGCTCCCGATTCCGGAAGTGCTTGACATTGGGGAGTTT
AGCGAGAGCCTGACCTATTGCATCTCCCGCCGTGCACAGGGTGTCACGTTGCAAGACCTGCCTGAAACCG
AACTGCCCGCTGTTCTACAACCGGTCGCGGAGGCTATGGATGCGATCGCTGCGGCCGATCTTAGCCAGAC
GAGCGGGTTCGGCCCATTCGGACCGCAAGGAATCGGTCAATACACTACATGGCGTGATTTCATATGCGCG
ATTGCTGATCCCCATGTGTATCACTGGCAAACTGTGATGGACGACACCGTCAGTGCGTCCGTCGCGCAGG
CTCTCGATGAGCTGATGCTTTGGGCCGAGGACTGCCCCGAAGTCCGGCACCTCGTGCACGCGGATTTCGG
CTCCAACAATGTCCTGACGGACAATGGCCGCATAACAGCGGTCATTGACTGGAGCGAGGCGATGTTCGGG
GATTCCCAATACGAGGTCGCCAACATCTTCTTCTGGAGGCCGTGGTTGGCTTGTATGGAGCAGCAGACGC
GCTACTTCGAGCGGAGGCATCCGGAGCTTGCAGGATCGCCACGACTCCGGGCGTATATGCTCCGCATTGG
TCTTGACCAACTCTATCAGAGCTTGGTTGACGGCAATTTCGATGATGCAGCTTGGGCGCAGGGTCGATGC
GACGCAATCGTCCGATCCGGAGCCGGGACTGTCGGGCGTACACAAATCGCCCGCAGAAGCGCGGCCGTCT
GGACCGATGGCTGTGTAGAAGTACTCGCCGATAGTGGAAACCGACGCCCCAGCACTCGTCCGAGGGCAAA
GAAATAGAGTAGATGCCGACGCGGATCTGTCGATCGACAAGCTCGAGTTTCTCCATAATAATGTGTGAGT
AGTTCCCAGATAAGGGAATTAGGGTTCCTATAGGGTTTCGCTCATGTGTTGAGCATATAAGAAACCCTTA
GTATGTATTTGTATTTGTAAAATACTTCTATCAATAAAATTTCTAATTCCTAAAACCAAAATCCAGTACT
AAAATCCAGATCCCCCGAATTAATTCGGCGTTAATTCAGTACATTAAAAACGTCCGCAATGTGTTATTAA
GTTGTCTAAGCGTCAATTTGTTTACACCACAATATATCCTGCCACCAGCCAGCCAACAGCTCCCCGACCG
GCAGCTCGGCACAAAATCACCACTCGATACAGGCAGCCCATCAGTCCGGGACGGCGTCAGCGGGAGAGCC
GTTGTAAGGCGGCAGACTTTGCTCATGTTACCGATGCTATTCGGAAGAACGGCAACTAAGCTGCCGGGTT
TGAAACACGGATGATCTCGCGGAGGGTAGCATGTTGATTGTAACGATGACAGAGCGTTGCTGCCTGTGAT
CACCGCGGTTTCAAAATCGGCTCCGTCGATACTATGTTATACGCCAACTTTGAAAACAACTTTGAAAAAG
CTGTTTTCTGGTATTTAAGGTTTTAGAATGCAAGGAACAGTGAATTGGAGTTCGTCTTGTTATAATTAGC
TTCTTGGGGTATCTTTAAATACTGTAGAAAAGAGGAAGGAAATAATAAATGGCTAAAATGAGAATATCAC
CGGAATTGAAAAAACTGATCGAAAAATACCGCTGCGTAAAAGATACGGAAGGAATGTCTCCTGCTAAGGT
ATATAAGCTGGTGGGAGAAAATGAAAACCTATATTTAAAAATGACGGACAGCCGGTATAAAGGGACCACC
TATGATGTGGAACGGGAAAAGGACATGATGCTATGGCTGGAAGGAAAGCTGCCTGTTCCAAAGGTCCTGC
ACTTTGAACGGCATGATGGCTGGAGCAATCTGCTCATGAGTGAGGCCGATGGCGTCCTTTGCTCGGAAGA
GTATGAAGATGAACAAAGCCCTGAAAAGATTATCGAGCTGTATGCGGAGTGCATCAGGCTCTTTCACTCC
ATCGACATATCGGATTGTCCCTATACGAATAGCTTAGACAGCCGCTTAGCCGAATTGGATTACTTACTGA
ATAACGATCTGGCCGATGTGGATTGCGAAAACTGGGAAGAAGACACTCCATTTAAAGATCCGCGCGAGCT
GTATGATTTTTTAAAGACGGAAAAGCCCGAAGAGGAACTTGTCTTTTCCCACGGCGACCTGGGAGACAGC
AACATCTTTGTGAAAGATGGCAAAGTAAGTGGCTTTATTGATCTTGGGAGAAGCGGCAGGGCGGACAAGT
GGTATGACATTGCCTTCTGCGTCCGGTCGATCAGGGAGGATATCGGGGAAGAACAGTATGTCGAGCTATT
TTTTGACTTACTGGGGATCAAGCCTGATTGGGAGAAAATAAAATATTATATTTTACTGGATGAATTGTTT
TAGTACCTAGAATGCATGACCAAAATCCCTTAACGTGAGTTTTCGTTCCACTGAGCGTCAGACCCCGTAG
AAAAGATCAAAGGATCTTCTTGAGATCCTTTTTTTCTGCGCGTAATCTGCTGCTTGCAAACAAAAAAACC
ACCGCTACCAGCGGTGGTTTGTTTGCCGGATCAAGAGCTACCAACTCTTTTTCCGAAGGTAACTGGCTTC
AGCAGAGCGCAGATACCAAATACTGTCCTTCTAGTGTAGCCGTAGTTAGGCCACCACTTCAAGAACTCTG
TAGCACCGCCTACATACCTCGCTCTGCTAATCCTGTTACCAGTGGCTGCTGCCAGTGGCGATAAGTCGTG
TCTTACCGGGTTGGACTCAAGACGATAGTTACCGGATAAGGCGCAGCGGTCGGGCTGAACGGGGGGTTCG
TGCACACAGCCCAGCTTGGAGCGAACGACCTACACCGAACTGAGATACCTACAGCGTGAGCTATGAGAAA
GCGCCACGCTTCCCGAAGGGAGAAAGGCGGACAGGTATCCGGTAAGCGGCAGGGTCGGAACAGGAGAGCG
CACGAGGGAGCTTCCAGGGGGAAACGCCTGGTATCTTTATAGTCCTGTCGGGTTTCGCCACCTCTGACTT
GAGCGTCGATTTTTGTGATGCTCGTCAGGGGGGCGGAGCCTATGGAAAAACGCCAGCAACGCGGCCTTTT
TACGGTTCCTGGCCTTTTGCTGGCCTTTTGCTCACATGTTCTTTCCTGCGTTATCCCCTGATTCTGTGGA
TAACCGTATTACCGCCTTTGAGTGAGCTGATACCGCTCGCCGCAGCCGAACGACCGAGCGCAGCGAGTCA
GTGAGCGAGGAAGCGGAAGAGCGCCTGATGCGGTATTTTCTCCTTACGCATCTGTGCGGTATTTCACACC
GCATATGGTGCACTCTCAGTACAATCTGCTCTGATGCCGCATAGTTAAGCCAGTATACACTCCGCTATCG
CTACGTGACTGGGTCATGGCTGCGCCCCGACACCCGCCAACACCCGCTGACGCGCCCTGACGGGCTTGTC
TGCTCCCGGCATCCGCTTACAGACAAGCTGTGACCGTCTCCGGGAGCTGCATGTGTCAGAGGTTTTCACC
GTCATCACCGAAACGCGCGAGGCAGGGTGCCTTGATGTGGGCGCCGGCGGTCGAGTGGCGACGGCGCGGC
TTGTCCGCGCCCTGGTAGATTGCCTGGCCGTAGGCCAGCCATTTTTGAGCGGCCAGCGGCCGCGATAGGC
CGACGCGAAGCGGCGGGGCGTAGGGAGCGCAGCGACCGAAGGGTAGGCGCTTTTTGCAGCTCTTCGGCTG
TGCGCTGGCCAGACAGTTATGCACAGGCCAGGCGGGTTTTAAGAGTTTTAATAAGTTTTAAAGAGTTTTA
GGCGGAAAAATCGCCTTTTTTCTCTTTTATATCAGTCACTTACATGTGTGACCGGTTCCCAATGTACGGC
TTTGGGTTCCCAATGTACGGGTTCCGGTTCCCAATGTACGGCTTTGGGTTCCCAATGTACGTGCTATCCA
CAGGAAAGAGACCTTTTCGACCTTTTTCCCCTGCTAGGGCAATTTGCCCTAGCATCTGCTCCGTACATTA
GGAACCGGCGGATGCTTCGCCCTCGATCAGGTTGCGGTAGCGCATGACTAGGATCGGGCCAGCCTGCCCC
GCCTCCTCCTTCAAATCGTACTCCGGCAGGTCATTTGACCCGATCAGCTTGCGCACGGTGAAACAGAACT
TCTTGAACTCTCCGGCGCTGCCACTGCGTTCGTAGATCGTCTTGAACAACCATCTGGCTTCTGCCTTGCC
TGCGGCGCGGCGTGCCAGGCGGTAGAGAAAACGGCCGATGCCGGGATCGATCAAAAAGTAATCGGGGTGA
ACCGTCAGCACGTCCGGGTTCTTGCCTTCTGTGATCTCGCGGTACATCCAATCAGCTAGCTCGATCTCGA
TGTACTCCGGCCGCCCGGTTTCGCTCTTTACGATCTTGTAGCGGCTAATCAAGGCTTCACCCTCGGATAC
CGTCACCAGGCGGCCGTTCTTGGCCTTCTTCGTACGCTGCATGGCAACGTGCGTGGTGTTTAACCGAATG
CAGGTTTCTACCAGGTCGTCTTTCTGCTTTCCGCCATCGGCTCGCCGGCAGAACTTGAGTACGTCCGCAA
CGTGTGGACGGAACACGCGGCCGGGCTTGTCTCCCTTCCCTTCCCGGTATCGGTTCATGGATTCGGTTAG
ATGGGAAACCGCCATCAGTACCAGGTCGTAATCCCACACACTGGCCATGCCGGCCGGCCCTGCGGAAACC
TCTACGTGCCCGTCTGGAAGCTCGTAGCGGATCACCTCGCCAGCTCGTCGGTCACGCTTCGACAGACGGA
AAACGGCCACGTCCATGATGCTGCGACTATCGCGGGTGCCCACGTCATAGAGCATCGGAACGAAAAAATC
TGGTTGCTCGTCGCCCTTGGGCGGCTTCCTAATCGACGGCGCACCGGCTGCCGGCGGTTGCCGGGATTCT
TTGCGGATTCGATCAGCGGCCGCTTGCCACGATTCACCGGGGCGTGCTTCTGCCTCGATGCGTTGCCGCT
GGGCGGCCTGCGCGGCCTTCAACTTCTCCACCAGGTCATCACCCAGCGCCGCGCCGATTTGTACCGGGCC
GGATGGTTTGCGACCGTCACGCCGATTCCTCGGGCTTGGGGGTTCCAGTGCCATTGCAGGGCCGGCAGAC
AACCCAGCCGCTTACGCCTGGCCAACCGCCCGTTCCTCCACACATGGGGCATTCCACGGCGTCGGTGCCT
GGTTGTTCTTGATTTTCCATGCCGCCTCCTTTAGCCGCTAAAATTCATCTACTCATTTATTCATTTGCTC
ATTTACTCTGGTAGCTGCGCGATGTATTCAGATAGCAGCTCGGTAATGGTCTTGCCTTGGCGTACCGCGT
ACATCTTCAGCTTGGTGTGATCCTCCGCCGGCAACTGAAAGTTGACCCGCTTCATGGCTGGCGTGTCTGC
CAGGCTGGCCAACGTTGCAGCCTTGCTGCTGCGTGCGCTCGGACGGCCGGCACTTAGCGTGTTTGTGCTT
TTGCTCATTTTCTCTTTACCTCATTAACTCAAATGAGTTTTGATTTAATTTCAGCGGCCAGCGCCTGGAC
CTCGCGGGCAGCGTCGCCCTCGGGTTCTGATTCAAGAACGGTTGTGCCGGCGGCGGCAGTGCCTGGGTAG
CTCACGCGCTGCGTGATACGGGACTCAAGAATGGGCAGCTCGTACCCGGCCAGCGCCTCGGCAACCTCAC
CGCCGATGCGCGTGCCTTTGATCGCCCGCGACACGACAAAGGCCGCTTGTAGCCTTCCATCCGTGACCTC
AATGCGCTGCTTAACCAGCTCCACCAGGTCGGCGGTGGCCCATATGTCGTAAGGGCTTGGCTGCACCGGA
ATCAGCACGAAGTCGGCTGCCTTGATCGCGGACACAGCCAAGTCCGCCGCCTGGGGCGCTCCGTCGATCA
CTACGAAGTCGCGCCGGCCGATGGCCTTCACGTCGCGGTCAATCGTCGGGCGGTCGATGCCGACAACGGT
TAGCGGTTGATCTTCCCGCACGGCCGCCCAATCGCGGGCACTGCCCTGGGGATCGGAATCGACTAACAGA
ACATCGGCCCCGGCGAGTTGCAGGGCGCGGGCTAGATGGGTTGCGATGGTCGTCTTGCCTGACCCGCCTT
TCTGGTTAAGTACAGCGATAACCTTCATGCGTTCCCCTTGCGTATTTGTTTATTTACTCATCGCATCATA
TACGCAGCGACCGCATGACGCAAGCTGTTTTACTCAAATACACATCACCTTTTTAGACGGCGGCGCTCGG
TTTCTTCAGCGGCCAAGCTGGCCGGCCAGGCCGCCAGCTTGGCATCAGACAAACCGGCCAGGATTTCATG
CAGCCGCACGGTTGAGACGTGCGCGGGCGGCTCGAACACGTACCCGGCCGCGATCATCTCCGCCTCGATC
TCTTCGGTAATGAAAAACGGTTCGTCCTGGCCGTCCTGGTGCGGTTTCATGCTTGTTCCTCTTGGCGTTC
ATTCTCGGCGGCCGCCAGGGCGTCGGCCTCGGTCAATGCGTCCTCACGGAAGGCACCGCGCCGCCTGGCC
TCGGTGGGCGTCACTTCCTCGCTGCGCTCAAGTGCGCGGTACAGGGTCGAGCGATGCACGCCAAGCAGTG
CAGCCGCCTCTTTCACGGTGCGGCCTTCCTGGTCGATCAGCTCGCGGGCGTGCGCGATCTGTGCCGGGGT
GAGGGTAGGGCGGGGGCCAAACTTCACGCCTCGGGCCTTGGCGGCCTCGCGCCCGCTCCGGGTGCGGTCG
ATGATTAGGGAACGCTCGAACTCGGCAATGCCGGCGAACACGGTCAACACCATGCGGCCGGCCGGCGTGG
TGGTGTCGGCCCACGGCTCTGCCAGGCTACGCAGGCCCGCGCCGGCCTCCTGGATGCGCTCGGCAATGTC
CAGTAGGTCGCGGGTGCTGCGGGCCAGGCGGTCTAGCCTGGTCACTGTCACAACGTCGCCAGGGCGTAGG
TGGTCAAGCATCCTGGCCAGCTCCGGGCGGTCGCGCCTGGTGCCGGTGATCTTCTCGGAAAACAGCTTGG
TGCAGCCGGCCGCGTGCAGTTCGGCCCGTTGGTTGGTCAAGTCCTGGTCGTCGGTGCTGACGCGGGCATA
GCCCAGCAGGCCAGCGGCGGCGCTCTTGTTCATGGCGTAATGTCTCCGGTTCTAGTCGCAAGTATTCTAC
TTTATGCGACTAAAACACGCGACAAGAAAACGCCAGGAAAAGGGCAGGGCGGCAGCCTGTCGCGTAACTT
AGGACTTGTGCGACATGTCGTTTTCAGAAGACGGCTGCACTGAACGTCAGAAGCCGACTGCACTATAGCA
GCGGAGGGGTTGGATCAAAGTACTTTGATCCCGAGGGGAACCCTGTGGTTGGCATGCACATACAAATGGA
CGAACGGATAAACCTTTTCACGCCCTTTTAAATATCCGTTATTCTAATAAACGCTCTTTTCTCTTAGGTT
TACCCGCCAATATATCCTGTCAAACACTGATAGTTTAAACTGAAGGCGGGAAACGACAATCTGATCCAAG
CTCAAGCTGCTCTAGCATTCGCCATTCAGGCTGCGCAACTGTTGGGAAGGGCGATCGGTGCGGGCCTCTT
CGCTATTACGCCAGCTGGCGAAAGGGGGATGTGCTGCAAGGCGATTAAGTTGGGTAACGCCAGGGTTTTC
CCAGTCACGACGTTGTAAAACGACGGCCAGTGCCAAGCTTGCATG
