>Addgene plasmid #51495 | pLSLZ | addgene partial sequence | sequence record 80127 | Neo-R 5'-GCCCAGTCATAGCCGAATAG-3'
GGCCGGAGAACCTGCGTGCAATCCATCTTGTTCAATCCAGGAGGAAGCCATTTGTACAACCATTCCCAAG
TGTTGATTATTCAGTAACATAATCTTAACTGGGAGATTCTCCACCTTAATAGTTGCTAGCTCCTGCACAT
TCATGATGAAACTGCCATCACCATCAATGTCAACCACAACTTCATCAGGTCTTCCAACAGCCGCACCAAT
AGCAGCGGGCAAACCAAATCCCATCGCTCCTAATCCACCAGATGTCAACCATTGGCGTGGCTTTCTGTAC
TTATAATATTGAGCAGCCCACATCTGGTGCTGCCCAACACCGGTACTTATAATAGCACTCCCATTAGTTA
ACTCATCTAGAACCTGGATAGCATATTGCGGAGGAATAGCATCACCAAAAGTTTTAAAATTCAACGGGTA
CTTCACTTTCTGCACCGTCAACTCCTGCCTCCAAGCAGAAAAATCCAACTTCAGTTTACCTTCCTTACTC
TCCAATATCGAATTCAAACCCTGTAACGCCAACTTGATATCCGCACAAATGGAAACATGAGGCTGCTTGT
TCTTTCCAATCTCAGCTGAATCAATATCAATGTGAACAATTTTCGCTCGGCTAGCAAAAGCTTCTAACTT
TCCAGTAACTCTATCATCAAACCTCACCCCAAATGCGAGCAATAAATCACTACTGTCCACAGCATAATTA
GCATAAACAGTACCATGCATACCCAACATTGAAAGGGAAAGCTCATCCCCAGTTGGAAAAGCTCCAAGAC
CCATCAAAGTACTTGCCACGGGGATACCGGTGAGCTCCACGAATCGTCTCAACTCCTCACTCGATTGCGA
ACACCCACCCCCCACATACAAAACAGGCTTCTTTGACTCAGAAATAAGCCTAACAATTTGTTCTAAAAGC
ATCTCATTGGGCAATTTAGGTAACCTAGACATGTAACCAGGCAACCTCATTGGCTGATCCCAGTCAGGTA
TCACCAATTGTTGCTGA
