>Addgene plasmid #51495 | pLSLZ | addgene partial sequence | sequence record 80128 | Lac-promoter 5'-CACTTTATGCTTCCGGCTCG-3'
AATTGTGAGCGGATAACAATTTCACACAGGAAACAGCTATGACATGATTACGAATTCGAGCTCGGTACCC
GGGGATCCTCTAGAGTCGACCTGCAGGGAGGGTCGTACGAATAATTCGTATCCAACGGAAATACCTGATA
CAATATACGCTCCATCAAATACCATCACATCGTATATGCTTTTATAGTGTGAACACCTTTAACCCTAGTG
GGCGGGAAATTTTCTACTTTAAATCTGGACCGCTCGTGCTAAAGCACTCGCGATAAGGGGGGGCCACGCC
GGTAATATTAAATTCGGCGTGGGCC
