>Addgene plasmid #51495 | pLSLZ | addgene partial sequence | sequence record 80129 | M13_pUC_fwd
CTTGCATGCCTGCAGGTAGCAGAAGGCATGTTGTTGTGACTCCGAGGGGTTGCCTCAAACTCTATCTTAT
AACCGGCGTGGAGGCATGGAGGCAGGGGTATTTTGGTCATTTTAATAGATAGTGGAAAATGACGTGGAAT
TTACTTAAAGACGAAGTCTTTGCGACAAGGGGGGGCCCCCT
