>Addgene plasmid #51495 | pLSLZ | addgene partial sequence | sequence record 81371 | pCP3-3 5'-ttaaaagtttatctcaccg-3'
AGTGTCAATGTACCAGCTTTAATCATTTCTCCACCAATCAAAAGCTCTTCTACACTAAGAACAGCTCCAT
TACAATTAGTGATATGATTCAATCTTGTAAGCTGAGCTTTGTAGTTTCCTTTGAAATGACCACTCACAAA
CAAGAACTTAAATTCTGTTACTGAAGATGGATAGACTTTCCACCATTCATTAGGGTTGATATGCTTGTTT
CTTGTTTGATTCTCTTCGACATATCTTTGCATTTCATCTGCTTGACCAATTGGAAGATTATAACCTCCTG
AATATGCCTTAGTATCAACGATCACACCGTAATCAATAGGAGATCCGACAGTATAAATTGCTCCGTCTGG
TTTCCTTGATCCACCCAAATGTTTACCACGATAACCATAAACCTTCATAAAGAACTCCATCACCTTCATT
TCAAGGATTCTATCCTGAGTTGAATTTCTTGCGATTTCAATCAATTCAATATATTCATGTGGCACATATT
TCAATTTATGTCTAAGTTCAGATTTCTTCTCTTCCAATTCAGATTTCACTAGTTCCTTCTGACGAAGATG
GATCTTTGTATGACGCTTCCTTTCATCACTTCTTGCGAACTTACGACCACAGATGTCACATGCGAATGGT
TTCTCACCAGTATGGGTTCTGATATGTGTAGTCAAATGATCGCTACGACTAAAGTTCCTCATACAGATTC
TACACTGGAAAGGCTTCTGTCCTGTGTGGATTCTAATATGCCTAGTGAGTTCGTCTGACCTACTAAAACG
TCTATCACAAGACTCAACTGGACAAGCGTAAGGCAATTCAAGAACCTTTCTCTTTTTCTTTGGAGGGGAG
GAAGCCATGGTGAAGGGCGAATTCGGAGCCTGCTTTTTTGTACAAACTTGTAGAAATGATTTAAATTGCT
GCAATAGAAGTAGAATGCTTGATTGCTTGAGATTCGTTTGTTTTGTATATGTTGTGTTGAGAACTCTCGA
CGTCCTGCAAACAATACACAACAAAGACAATGAGATTTGGTTTTATAAACAATCAAGAATCTTAGGGAGG
GTCGTACGAATAATTCGTATCCAACGGAAATACCTG
